>Addgene plasmid #19620 | pGC158 | depositor full sequence | sequence record 9252 | Author sequence
AAGCTTGCATGCCTGCAGGTCGACTAGAGGATCCGCGACATTGTAGGAATCATGCGACATTTCTTTAAAA
TTCCCCAAAAGCTCGTATTTTTCAAAATTTTGGCAATTTGCCAAAACTTTGACCGGAAATTATGAAAAAT
CTAAAATTTTTTGGAGTTTTTTATTATGATATTCGGTTGTTTTGGATCATTATAAGTGCATTTAGACAAA
ATCCCCACTGGCGCTACTCCACCTTTAAATTGCAGTTGAATTTTTTTTAAATTCTCATTTTTGGAAAATT
TGGAAATGCACCAAAATTTTGACTGAAAATTATGAAACATTTGCAATACTTTGAAATTTGTGTGATTCAT
TTATTTAGGACAGTTATTAGTTTACCTTAAATTTCCCTGAACTACTCTACTCCACTTTTTCCACCAAATT
ATTATTCACGAACCCAAAACTATCTTACACATCTTATCTTACAGGTTATACATTCTGCCACGTCTTGTAA
CCCCCTCCCACCTATTCTCTAATATACAACCTCCCTTTCAAACAGTCCGTTATGACTCTATTGCTCCTAA
TCCCCCTTTTGTTTCCGGTTCGGCCTGAAACAAGAATAACAACAGGTGACTCGATAACTGTTAGGAAAAT
AAATTTTTTGGTCCCAATATTTCGGTATCCATTTCAAAACATCTTTTAAAATTGTCAAGACAGACAATTA
CTTCTGCTTGAAATGAAGGACACATGTCCCCTCAATTCCTCATAAAACAAATAGAGGGGTGTCGAAATGA
TAAATGTTGCAAGTGAGGTGCAGATGGCAATGAAATTTATATATGTTTCTTTCATTCCATTCTTGTGGGG
CAATTTCAAACGTTTGATAACTCACAGTGGTCTAGATTTGCAGAACATCTGTGTTAGGTCAAGCAGAGCG
AGAATTTGAGCATTTGAACTTTAGGGTCCTGGGGGGGGGAGGGGGGGGGGGGGGGGGGGGTGTCTAGACA
GTCAGCGGCCCATAAGGGTTCATATGGTTTGACGGTGCATTGAACTATTTTTTAAGGAAAAAATTGAGAT
AAAGGCCATTTTTCCAAGAAAGCATCTAGCTTTTTCAACTGACACTACAAATTTCCCTATAACTTTCTGA
AATTATCAGTGAAAAGTTGCCCAAATTTGAGACTTTAGCTAAAAATAGACAATTTTTTCCAAAACTTTGA
GCGGCCATAACTTTTTTTTGAAAAACTTTCGGAACGTCTCATTACAAAATTTGGTTGCTTTGAGCCATTT
TGAATCCGAAAAAGTCTCAAAAAGCAAAGTCTTAAATTTCGGTACTCCACCTTTAAAAAAAATAGGGTTT
CCGCCGAAATTTCTGGGTTCCAATAATATCTGTTACCATTTCCTTGCTCTGCGACGAGCAGCCACCAGAC
AAAAATCTCCTAATACCCCTCTTCATGCCTTTGTTCTTCCGGTTTGGCGGTCTGAAAAAGAGCACCCCTC
CCGGCGGGGGGCTCTCGGTATCTGTTCCGCAAAAACCGTCATATGGAGGGCTATCGGGAGACGGGAAGAG
TTGGAAATACGGGAAATGGTGATGAATAGGTAGATCAATCGATTCCGGAACAAATAATTTGAGTTGAGCA
CGCGTGCTCCACATGTGCTCAGCCGCTTAGGTGTGAGTGAAGATCCTTGGATTTCAAGGCCATCAGCCAT
TTCCCCTGTCCAGCTAGAGCAGTCCTAAACGGAATTTTTTGCATTCTTTTGCTTCTTTACAATTTCAAAT
GTTCACTCTAACTAATTCAAAAATCTTTCTTTTTTACGAGCTCTCCTTGCTCGCCGTTGTATTCCATTCA
TACCTTTAAGACCACCCGAGTGTACGCATATTTAACCAGGCACCCTAAAAACATGAATAGTCTGTGGTGG
AGGTAGACAGTGTGTTTTCTAAGAATGTCTCCGTAATTTGAAATATATTTTAGAGTCACCTGAAATTCAT
TTTTCAAGCAATATTTCTTACCATATCTTTGGGGATAATTTTAAAAGTGGAGTGAAGTCGTTTAGGGACA
CGCTTTTAAGTTTTAGGAAATGGTTTTTTTTTAATTCATAATTTAAAAAAATCTATAAAAATTGTTACAT
TTTTTATGATTTTCTCAATTTTGTTGAATGTTTGAATTTTTTTTTTGAGATGTATTGTTTGAATTGGAGC
TTTTTTGTGAGTTTTTTTTTAATTTTGCAATTAAATAAAAAGTAGCTAAATTAGTTTTCGAATTCCCGCT
CAAATAAATGTCCCAGAATTTACATTTTTGAGTTTTCCGGCTAAATTTTTGCCGTTTTTTGAATATGATT
TGTAATATTTGGTCTGAACCATGGTTTTTCCAATTTTCAGAATCTTTCTCGCAAAAAATCTCCGTATCCC
GCAAAATAATTGTTGAAGCGTCAAAAATTGGCCTAAAAGTCGATAAATTAACATTGATTTCGCTTTTTTT
TTAGGAAAAAAGTCTAAAAGTATTTTTTAAACTATACAAAATCATTAAATTTTGACAAGAAAACGCTTAA
ATTACAATTTTTTTTATTTTTTAAAAATTTAAAAAAATTTTAAAAAAACATTAAAATTCAGATAAATTGC
ACAATTTTTATTGCACAAGTCGTTCGTCGTTCGTGTTTTTTTCGCTGTCAAAATGTTGGCAAAGATTGTG
AAGTCCCCTGTAGTTTAACACTCTAAGTTACTCCAAAGACTTCTACCTGCCTACCTGCCTGCCTATCTAT
AACCTAGTGCCTATCACCTACTCGCTGCATAGTTTGATGTACCTATATAACAGTTCATAAATGAATTTTG
TCAAAATTCCACTCTCAAGTATTCTTACACGTACTTATTTTGTACAAATCCTTGTCAGTCGCTGCAAGAA
CATACACATCGAAGAGGCGCAATCGAAACAACAGGTGTTCGCCCGTTGATCGTCTCCCCGCCCCGCCTGT
TGGGCGGGACGGGTGTCGGTCACCACCACCACATCATATTGTTGGACACACTTTGCACATCCGGTTCACA
CCCGATTACCGCATCGGGGTCTTGATCTGGGGCGGCTATTGGATCTTTTGTTTATGTAGATTTTTTTCTC
GCCGTTATGATTTTGGATTATTTTTTCTCTTATCTTGCAGTCGACTTGTAATCTTTGCCTGATTGCTAGC
TAGCCAAAACTTTCACTTGTTCTTTTTTTTCCTCTAAGTATTTTCCCGAACTTATAGTCGACCTTGAGCT
TTGCTAGAAGCCAACAACACTTTTCAAATTTGCCCGCGGATCCCCGGGTGCCCTATAGTGAGTCGTATTG
GTACCAAAAACATGCCACAATTTGATATATTATGTAAAACACCACCTAAGGTGCTTGTTCGTCAGTTTGT
GGAAAGGTTTGAAAGACCTTCAGGTGAGAAAATAGCATTATGTGCTGCTGAACTAACCTATTTATGTTGG
ATGATTACACATAACGGAACAGCAATCAAGAGAGCCACATTCATGAGCTATAATACTATCATAAGCAATT
CGCTGAGTTTCGATATTGTCAATAAATCACTCCAGTTTAAATACAAGACGCAAAAAGCAACAATTCTGGA
AGCCTCATTAAAGAAATTGATTCCTGCTTGGGAATTTACAATTATTCCTTACTATGGACAAAAACATCAA
TCTGATATCACTGATATTGTAAGTAGTTTGCAATTACAGTTCGAATCATCGGAAGAAGCAGATAAGGGAA
ATAGCCACAGTAAAAAAATGCTTAAAGCACTTCTAAGTGAGGGTGAAAGCATCTGGGAGATCACTGAGAA
AATACTAAATTCGTTTGAGTATACTTCGAGATTTACAAAAACAAAAACTTTATACCAATTCCTCTTCCTA
GCTACTTTCATCAATTGTGGAAGATTCAGCGATATTAAGAACGTTGATCCGAAATCATTTAAATTAGTCC
AAAATAAGTATCTGGGAGTAATAATCCAGTGTTTAGTGACAGAGACAAAGACAAGCGTTAGTAGGCACAT
ATACTTCTTTAGCGCAAGGGGTAGGATCGATCCACTTGTATATTTGGATGAATTTTTGAGGAATTCTGAA
CCAGTCCTAAAACGAGTAAATAGGACCGGCAATTCTTCAAGCAATAAACAGGAATACCAATTATTAAAAG
ATAACTTAGTCAGATCGTACAATAAAGCTTTGAAGAAAAATGCGCCTTATTCAATCTTTGCTATAAAAAA
TGGCCCAAAATCTCACATTGGAAGACATTTGATGACCTCATTTCTTTCAATGAAGGGCCTAACGGAGTTG
ACTAATGTTGTGGGAAATTGGAGCGATAAGCGTGCTTCTGCCGTGGCCAGGACAACGTATACTCATCAGA
TAACAGCAATACCTGATCACTACTTCGCACTAGTTTCTCGGTACTATGCATATGATCCAATATCAAAGGA
AATGATAGCATTGAAGGATGAGACTAATCCAATTGAGGAGTGGCAGCATATAGAACAGCTAAAGGGTAGT
GCTGAAGGAAGCATACGATACCCCGCATGGAATGGGATAATATCACAGGAGGTACTAGACTACCTTTCAT
CCTACATAAATAGACGCATATAAGTACGCATTTAAGCATAAACACGCACTATGCCGTTCTTCTCATGTAT
ATATATATACAGGCAACACGCAGATATAGGTGCGACGTGAACAGTGAGCTGTATGTGCGGGGATCCACTA
GTTCTAGCCGGCCATACAAGTAATCCGGATGATCGACGCCAACGTCGTTGAATTTTCAAATTTTAAATAC
TGAATATTTGTTTTTTTTCCTATTATTTATTTATTCTCTTTGTGTTTTTTTTCTTGCTTTCTAAAAAATT
AATTCAATCCAAATCTAAACATGAGCGGTTTTTTTTCTCTTTCCGTCTCCCAATTCGTATTCCGCTCCTC
TCATCTGAACACAATGTGCAAGTTTATTTATCTTCTCGCTTTCATTTCATTAGGACGTGGGGGGAATTGG
TGGAAGGGGGAAACACACAAAAGGATGATGGAAATGAAATAAGGACACACAATATGCAACAACATTCAAT
TCAGAAATATGGAGGAAGGTTTAAAAGAAAACATAAAAATATATAGAGGAGGAAGGAAAACTAGTAAAAA
ATAAGCAAAGAAATTAGGCGAACGATGAGAATTGTCCTCGCTTGGGCCCTTTCGTCTCGCGCGTTTCGGT
GATGACGGTGAAAACCTCTGACACATGCAGCTCCCGGAGACGGTCACAGCTTGTCTGTAAGCGGATGCCG
GGAGCAGACAAGCCCGTCAGGGCGCGTCAGCGGGTGTTGGCGGGTGTCGGGGCTGGCTTAACTATGCGGC
ATCAGAGCAGATTGTACTGAGAGTGCACCATATGCGGTGTGAAATACCGCACAGATGCGTAAGGAGAAAA
TACCGCATCAGGCGGCCTTAAGGGCCTCGTGATACGCCTATTTTTATAGGTTAATGTCATGATAATAATG
GTTTCTTAGACGTCAGGTGGCACTTTTCGGGGAAATGTGCGCGGAACCCCTATTTGTTTATTTTTCTAAA
TACATTCAAATATGTATCCGCTCATGAGACAATAACCCTGATAAATGCTTCAATAATATTGAAAAAGGAA
GAGTATGAGTATTCAACATTTCCGTGTCGCCCTTATTCCCTTTTTTGCGGCATTTTGCCTTCCTGTTTTT
GCTCACCCAGAAACGCTGGTGAAAGTAAAAGATGCTGAAGATCAGTTGGGTGCACGAGTGGGTTACATCG
AACTGGATCTCAACAGCGGTAAGATCCTTGAGAGTTTTCGCCCCGAAGAACGTTTTCCAATGATGAGCAC
TTTTAAAGTTCTGCTATGTGGCGCGGTATTATCCCGTATTGACGCCGGGCAAGAGCAACTCGGTCGCCGC
ATACACTATTCTCAGAATGACTTGGTTGAGTACTCACCAGTCACAGAAAAGCATCTTACGGATGGCATGA
CAGTAAGAGAATTATGCAGTGCTGCCATAACCATGAGTGATAACACTGCGGCCAACTTACTTCTGACAAC
GATCGGAGGACCGAAGGAGCTAACCGCTTTTTTGCACAACATGGGGGATCATGTAACTCGCCTTGATCGT
TGGGAACCGGAGCTGAATGAAGCCATACCAAACGACGAGCGTGACACCACGATGCCTGTAGCAATGGCAA
CAACGTTGCGCAAACTATTAACTGGCGAACTACTTACTCTAGCTTCCCGGCAACAATTAATAGACTGGAT
GGAGGCGGATAAAGTTGCAGGACCACTTCTGCGCTCGGCCCTTCCGGCTGGCTGGTTTATTGCTGATAAA
TCTGGAGCCGGTGAGCGTGGGTCTCGCGGTATCATTGCAGCACTGGGGCCAGATGGTAAGCCCTCCCGTA
TCGTAGTTATCTACACGACGGGGAGTCAGGCAACTATGGATGAACGAAATAGACAGATCGCTGAGATAGG
TGCCTCACTGATTAAGCATTGGTAACTGTCAGACCAAGTTTACTCATATATACTTTAGATTGATTTAAAA
CTTCATTTTTAATTTAAAAGGATCTAGGTGAAGATCCTTTTTGATAATCTCATGACCAAAATCCCTTAAC
GTGAGTTTTCGTTCCACTGAGCGTCAGACCCCGTAGAAAAGATCAAAGGATCTTCTTGAGATCCTTTTTT
TCTGCGCGTAATCTGCTGCTTGCAAACAAAAAAACCACCGCTACCAGCGGTGGTTTGTTTGCCGGATCAA
GAGCTACCAACTCTTTTTCCGAAGGTAACTGGCTTCAGCAGAGCGCAGATACCAAATACTGTCCTTCTAG
TGTAGCCGTAGTTAGGCCACCACTTCAAGAACTCTGTAGCACCGCCTACATACCTCGCTCTGCTAATCCT
GTTACCAGTGGCTGCTGCCAGTGGCGATAAGTCGTGTCTTACCGGGTTGGACTCAAGACGATAGTTACCG
GATAAGGCGCAGCGGTCGGGCTGAACGGGGGGTTCGTGCACACAGCCCAGCTTGGAGCGAACGACCTACA
CCGAACTGAGATACCTACAGCGTGAGCATTGAGAAAGCGCCACGCTTCCCGAAGGGAGAAAGGCGGACAG
GTATCCGGTAAGCGGCAGGGTCGGAACAGGAGAGCGCACGAGGGAGCTTCCAGGGGGAAACGCCTGGTAT
CTTTATAGTCCTGTCGGGTTTCGCCACCTCTGACTTGAGCGTCGATTTTTGTGATGCTCGTCAGGGGGGC
GGAGCCTATGGAAAAACGCCAGCAACGCGGCCTTTTTACGGTTCCTGGCCTTTTGCTGGCCTTTTGCTCA
CATGTTCTTTCCTGCGTTATCCCCTGATTCTGTGGATAACCGTATTACCGCCTTTGAGTGAGCTGATACC
GCTCGCCGCAGCCGAACGACCGAGCGCAGCGAGTCAGTGAGCGAGGAAGCGGAAGAGCGCCCAATACGCA
AACCGCCTCTCCCCGCGCGTTGGCCGATTCATTAATGCAGCTGGCACGACAGGTTTCCCGACTGGAAAGC
GGGCAGTGAGCGCAACGCAATTAATGTGAGTTAGCTCACTCATTAGGCACCCCAGGCTTTACACTTTATG
CTTCCGGCTCGTATGTTGTGTGGAATTGTGAGCGGATAACAATTTCACACAGGAAACAGCTATGACCATG
ATTACGCCAAGCTGTAAGTTTAAACATGATCTTACTAACTAACTATTCTCATTTAAATTTTCAGAGCTTA
AAAATGGCTGAAATCACTCACAACGATGGATACGCTAACAACTTGGAAATGAAAT
Features (pLannotate 1.2.2; 16 found; start..end, strand, type, name):
      1..25      -  misc_feature   MCS (fragment): pUC18/19 multiple cloning site
    945..966     +  promoter       chicken β-actin promoter (fragment): contains a 21-bp deletion relative to the standard chicken β-actin promoter
   2537..2554    -  misc_feature   CEN4 (fragment): S. cerevisiae CEN4 centromere
   3272..3289    -  promoter       T7 promoter (fragment): promoter for bacteriophage T7 RNA polymerase
   3302..4573    +  CDS            FLP: site-specific recombinase FLP is a site-specific recombinase from Saccharomyces cerevisiae. Recombination occurs at FRT sequences.
   4576..4679    +  rep_origin     2μ ori (fragment): yeast 2μ plasmid origin of replication
   4679..4697    -  misc_feature   MCS (fragment): pBluescript multiple cloning site
   5166..5201    +  CDS            rop (fragment): Rop protein, which maintains plasmids at low copy number; rop
   5303..5402    +  misc_feature   bom (fragment): basis of mobility region from pBR322
   5500..5604    +  promoter       AmpR promoter: bla
   5605..6465    +  CDS            AmpR: β-lactamase; bla; confers resistance to ampicillin, carbenicillin, and related antibiotics
   6636..7224    +  rep_origin     ori: high-copy-number ColE1/pMB1/pBR322/pUC origin of replication
   7407..7499    +  CDS            lacI (fragment): lac repressor; lacI; The lac repressor binds to the lac operator to inhibit transcription in E. coli. This inhibition can be relieved by adding lactose or isopropyl-β-D-thiogalactopyranoside (IPTG).
   7512..7533    +  protein_bind   CAP binding site: CAP binding activates transcription in the presence of cAMP. E. coli catabolite activator protein
   7548..7578    +  promoter       lac promoter: promoter for the E. coli lac operon
   7586..7602    +  protein_bind   lac operator: The lac repressor binds to the lac operator to inhibit transcription in E. coli. This inhibition can be relieved by adding lactose or isopropyl-β-D-thiogalactopyranoside (IPTG). lac repressor encoded by lacI
