[The description below was written by a language model from this plasmid's Addgene catalogue record and pLannotate feature annotations shown in this document.]
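Description:
pGC158 is a 7,755-nt *C. elegans* expression plasmid built on the pJK590 backbone. It serves as the recombinase "driver" component of a FLP/FRT ("FLP-Out") system for controlled gene expression in the worm. It is propagated in *E. coli* as a high-copy plasmid through a ColE1/pUC-type origin and selected with ampicillin via the β-lactamase (AmpR) gene and its own promoter. Remnants of the lac promoter/operator region and of pUC and pBluescript multiple cloning sites reflect its standard cloning-vector ancestry.

The payload is the cassette Plag-2::FLP::let-858(3'). The *C. elegans* lag-2 promoter drives the coding sequence for FLP, the site-specific recombinase from *Saccharomyces cerevisiae*, and the let-858 3' region follows it, presumably supplying the 3' UTR and transcript-processing signals. The automated feature table annotates the full FLP ORF (about 1.3 kb) but not the lag-2 promoter or the let-858 3' region. By position, these would lie in the unannotated stretches upstream and downstream of FLP. Several very short hits (chicken β-actin promoter, CEN4, T7 promoter, rop, lacI fragments) are probably incidental matches rather than functional elements. The short 2μ fragment directly after FLP is likely native flanking sequence carried along with the gene, since FLP originates from the yeast 2μ plasmid.

In use, FLP made in cells where the lag-2 promoter is active would recombine FRT sites carried on a separate target construct. In a FLP-out design this typically removes an FRT-flanked blocking cassette and so switches on a downstream gene only in that expression domain. The depositor notes that mismatches between the repository and depositor sequences do not affect function.
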