Addgene plasmid #19620: pGC158
Depositing lab: Jane Hubbard. Depositing organization: NYU Grossman School of Medicine. Publication: A "FLP-Out" system for controlled gene expression in Caenorhabditis elegans. Voutev R, Hubbard EJ. Genetics. 2008 Sep;180(1):103-19. doi: 10.1534/genetics.108.090274. PubMed 18723890.
Backbone
  Vector backbone: pJK590
  Vector type: Worm Expression ; FLP/FRT
Growth in bacteria
  Bacterial resistance: Ampicillin, 100 μg/mL
  Growth temperature: 37°C
  Growth strain: DH5alpha
  Copy number: High Copy
Gene/Insert
  Gene/Insert name: Plag-2::FLP::let-858(3’)
  Species: C. elegans (nematode)
  Promoter: lag-2 promoter
  Cloning method: Restriction Enzyme; 5′ cloning site na (unknown if destroyed); 3′ cloning site na (unknown if destroyed)
  Sequencing primers: 5′ M13R
Terms and licenses: Academic/Nonprofit Terms; Industry Terms: Not Available to Industry
Depositor comments: Sequence mismatches between Addgene sequence and depositor sequence do not affect function.
How to cite: pGC158 was a gift from Jane Hubbard (Addgene plasmid # 19620 ; http://n2t.net/addgene:19620 ; RRID:Addgene_19620)
