>Addgene plasmid #19620 | pGC158 | addgene partial sequence | sequence record 25444 | 19620 with M13R
CTGATCTTACTAACTAACTATTCTCATTTAAATTTTCAGAGCTTAAAAATGGCTGAAATCACTCACAACG
ATGGATACGCTAACAACTTGGAAATGAAATAAGCTTGCATGCCTGCAGGTCGACTAGAGGATCCGCGACA
TTGTAGGAATCATGCGAAATTTCTTTAAAATTCCCCAAAAGCTCGTATTTTTCAAAATTTTGGCAATTTG
CCAAAACTTTGACCGGAAATTATGAAAAATCTAAAATTTTTTGGAGTTTTTTATTATGATATTCGGTTGT
TTTGGATCATTATAAGTGCATTTAGACAAAATCCCCACTGGCGCTACTCCACCTTTAAATTGCAGTTGAA
TTTTTTTTAAATTCTCATTTTTGGAAAATTTGGAAATGCACCAAAATTTTGACTGAAAATTATGAAACAT
TTGCAATACTTTGAAATTTGTGTGATTCATTTATTTAGGACAGTTATTAGTTTACCTTAAATTTCCCTGA
ACTACTCTACTCCACTTTTTCCACCAAATTATTATTCACGAACCCAAAACTATCTTACACATCTTATCTT
ACAGGTTATACATTCTGCCACGTCTTGTAACCCCCCCCCCACCTATTCTC
